Addgene plasmid #24392: pcDNA4-Beclin1 243-450
Depositing lab: Qing Zhong. Depositing organization: University of California, Berkeley. Publication: Identification of Barkor as a mammalian autophagy-specific factor for Beclin 1 and class III phosphatidylinositol 3-kinase. Sun Q, Fan W, Chen K, Ding X, Chen S, Zhong Q. Proc Natl Acad Sci U S A. 2008 Dec 9. 105(49):19211-6. 10.1073/pnas.0810452105 PubMed 19050071.
Backbone
  Vector backbone: pCDNA4/TO-3*flag
  Backbone size w/o insert (bp): 5100
  Vector type: Mammalian Expression
Growth in bacteria
  Bacterial resistance: Ampicillin, 100 μg/mL
  Growth temperature: 37°C
  Growth strain: DH5alpha
  Copy number: High Copy
Gene/Insert
  Gene/Insert name: Beclin1
  Species: H. sapiens (human)
  Insert size (bp): 624
  Mutation: Contains amino acids 243-450.
  Entrez Gene: BECN1 (a.k.a. ATG6, VPS30, beclin1)
  Tag / fusion protein: FLAG (C terminal on insert)
  Cloning method: Restriction Enzyme; 5′ cloning site BamHI (unknown if destroyed); 3′ cloning site NotI (unknown if destroyed)
  Sequencing primers: 5′ CMV-F; 3′ BGH-rev
Terms and licenses: Academic/Nonprofit Terms; Industry Terms: Not Available to Industry
How to cite: pcDNA4-Beclin1 243-450 was a gift from Qing Zhong (Addgene plasmid # 24392 ; http://n2t.net/addgene:24392 ; RRID:Addgene_24392)
