[The description below was written by a language model from this plasmid's Addgene catalogue record.]
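Description:
pcDNA4-Beclin1 243-450 is a mammalian expression plasmid built on a pcDNA4/TO backbone modified to carry a triple FLAG epitope (backbone about 5.1 kb). It is maintained in E. coli as a high-copy plasmid under ampicillin selection. The record does not include a feature table, so the promoter and terminator are not listed explicitly. However, the recommended sequencing primers (CMV forward and BGH reverse) indicate that the insert sits between a CMV promoter and a bovine growth hormone polyadenylation signal. This fits the pcDNA4/TO design, in which the CMV promoter normally carries tetracycline operator sites. Those sites allow tetracycline-regulated expression in cells that make the Tet repressor and constitutive expression in cells that do not. A mammalian selection marker is not stated in the record.

The insert is a 624 bp fragment of human BECN1 (Beclin 1, also known as ATG6 or VPS30) encoding only amino acids 243-450, the C-terminal part of the protein. It was cloned between BamHI and NotI sites and is fused to a FLAG tag at its C terminus, which allows detection and immunoprecipitation with anti-FLAG reagents.

The associated publication identified Barkor as an autophagy-specific partner of Beclin 1 and the class III phosphatidylinositol 3-kinase. In that context, this truncation is most plausibly one of a set of deletion constructs for mapping which Beclin 1 regions mediate binding to its partners in transfected mammalian cells. The record itself does not spell out the specific experimental use.
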