>Addgene plasmid #24392 | pcDNA4-Beclin1 243-450 | addgene partial sequence | sequence record 30154 | 24392 with BGH-rev
CTCTAGACTCGAGTCACTTGTCATCGTCATCCTTGTAGTCGATGTCATGATCTTTATAATCACCGTCATG
GTCTTTGTAGTCGCGGCCGCCTTTGTTATAAAATTGTGAGGACACCCAAGCAAGACCCCACTTAAGATTC
GTCAGCATGAACTTGAGAGCTTTTGTCCACTGCTCCTCAGAGTTAAACTGGGTTTTGATGGAATAGGAGC
CGCCACTGCCTCCTGTGTCTTCAATCTTGCCTTTCTCCACATCCATCCTGTAGGGAAGACAAAAACGTGT
CTCGCCTTTCTCAACCTCTTCTTTGAACTGCTGCACACAGTCCAGGAAAGCCACCATTGCATGGTCAAAC
TTGTTGTCCCAGAAAAACCGCAACCCCCCAGAACAGTATAACGGCAGCTCCTTAGATTTGTCTGTCAGAG
ACTCCAGATATGAATGGTTTCCGTAAGGAACAAGTCGGTATCTCTGAAATTTCAGACCCATCTTATTGGC
CAGAGCATGGAGCAGCAACACAGTCTGGCCCCAAGCAGCATTAATCTCATTCCATTCCACGGGAACACTG
GGCAGGCGACCCAGCCTGAAGTTATTGATTGTGCCAAACTGTCCACTGTGCCAGATGTGGAAGGTTGCAT
TAAAGACGTTGGTTTTCTTCAGCTTATCCAGCTGCGTCTGGG
