>Addgene plasmid #24392 | pcDNA4-Beclin1 243-450 | addgene partial sequence | sequence record 39033 | M13-rev 5'-CAGGAAACAGCTATGACC-3'
GTCGACGGTATACAGACATGATAAGATACATTGATGAGTTTGGACAAACCACAACTAGAATNCAGTGAAA
AAAATGCTTTATTTGTGAAATTTGTGATGCTATTGCTTTATTTGTAACCATTATAAGCTGCAATAAACAA
GTTGGGGTGGGCGAAGAACTCCAGCATGAGATCCCCGCGCTGGAGGATCATCCAGCCGGCGTCCCGGAAA
ACGATTCCGAAGCCCAACCTTTCATAGAAGGCGGCGGTGGAATCGAAATCTCGTAGCACGTGTCAGTCCT
GCTCCTCGGCCACGAAGTGCACGCAGTTGCCGGCCGGGTCGCGCAGGGCGAACTCCCGCCCCCACGGCTG
CTCGCCGATCTCGGTCATGGCCGGCCCGGAGGCGTCCCGGAAGTTCGTGGACACGACCTCCGACCACTCG
GCGTACAGCTCGTCCAGGCCGCGCACCCACACCCAGGCCAGGGTGTTGTCCGGCACCACCTGGTCCTGGA
CCGCGCTGATGAACAGGGTCACGTCGTCCCGGACCACACCGGCGAAGTCGTCCTCCACGAAGTCCCGGGA
GAACCCGAGCCGGTCGGTCCAGAACTCGACCGCTCCGGCGACGTCGCGCGCGGTGAGCACCGGAACGGCA
CTGGTCAACTTGGCCATGGTTTAGTTCCTCACCTTGTCGTATTATACTATGCCGATATACTATGCCGATG
ATTAATTGTCAACACGTGCTGATCAGATCCGAAAATGGATATACAAGCTCCCGGGAGCTTTTTGCAAAAG
CCTAGGCCTCCAAAAAAGCCTCCTCACTACTTCTGGAATAGCTCAGAGGCAGAGGCGGCCTCGGCCTCTG
CATAAATAAAAAAA
