>Addgene plasmid #24392 | pcDNA4-Beclin1 243-450 | addgene partial sequence | sequence record 127383 | CMV-F 5'-CGCAAATGGGCGGTAGGCGTG-3'
GAGCTCTCCCTATCAGTGATAGAGATCTCCCTATCAGTGATAGAGATCGTCGACGAGCTCGTTTAGTGAA
CCGTCAGATCGCCTGGAGACGCCATCCACGCTGTTTTGACCTCCATAGAAGACACCGGGACCGATCCAGC
CTCCGGACTCTAGCGTTTAAACTTAAGCTTGGTACCGAGCTCGGATCCATGCTGGATGATGAGCTGAAGA
GTGTTGAAAACCAGATGCGTTATGCCCAGACGCAGCTGGATAAGCTGAAGAAAACCAACGTCTTTAATGC
AACCTTCCACATCTGGCACAGTGGACAGTTTGGCACAATCAATAACTTCAGGCTGGGTCGCCTGCCCAGT
GTTCCCGTGGAATGGAATGAGATTAATGCTGCTTGGGGCCAGACTGTGTTGCTGCTCCATGCTCTGGCCA
ATAAGATGGGTCTGAAATTTCAGAGATACCGACTTGTTCCTTACGGAAACCATTCATATCTGGAGTCTCT
GACAGACAAATCTAAGGAGCTGCCGTTATACTGTTCTGGGGGGTTGCGGTTTTTCTGGGACAACAAGTTT
GACCATGCAATGGTGGCTTTCCTGGACTGTGTGCAGCAGTTCAAAGAAGAGGTTGAGAAAGGCGAGACAC
GTTTTTGTCTTCCCTACAGGATGGATGTGGAGAAAGGCAAGATTGAAGACACAGGAGGCAGTGGCGGCTC
CTATTCCATCAAAACCCAGTTTAACTCTGAGGAGCAGTGGACAAAAGCTCTCAAGTTCATGCTGACGAAT
CTTAAGTGGGGTCTTGCTTGGGTGTCCTCACAATTTTATAACAAAGGCGGCCGCGACTACAAAGACCATG
ACGGTGATTATAAAGATCAT
